Addgene plasmid #125881: pFH42
Purpose: Level0 Cestrum Yellow Leaf Curling Virus CmYLCV Pol II promoter
Depositing lab: Vladimir Nekrasov. Depositing organization: Rothamsted Research. Publication: A modular cloning toolkit for genome editing in plants. Hahn F, Korolev A, Sanjurjo Loures L, Nekrasov V. BMC Plant Biol. 2020 Apr 23;20(1):179. doi: 10.1186/s12870-020-02388-2. PubMed 32326901.
Backbone
  Vector backbone: pICH41295
  Vector type: Plant Expression, CRISPR, Synthetic Biology
Growth in bacteria
  Bacterial resistance: Spectinomycin, 50 μg/mL
  Growth temperature: 37°C
  Growth strain: DH5alpha
  Copy number: High Copy
Gene/Insert
  Gene/Insert name: Level0 Cestrum Yellow Leaf Curling Virus CmYLCV Pol II promoter
  Species: Synthetic
Terms and licenses: Academic/Nonprofit Terms; Industry Terms: Not Available to Industry
How to cite: pFH42 was a gift from Vladimir Nekrasov (Addgene plasmid # 125881 ; http://n2t.net/addgene:125881 ; RRID:Addgene_125881)
