[The description below was written by a language model from this plasmid's Addgene catalogue record and pLannotate feature annotations shown in this document.]
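Description:
pFH42 is a Level 0 part plasmid from a modular cloning toolkit for plant genome editing, built on the pICH41295 backbone and catalogued as a plant expression, CRISPR and synthetic biology vector. It is a small (about 2.7 kb) E. coli storage and donor plasmid, not a construct that works in plants on its own. It is propagated through a high-copy ColE1/pUC-type origin of replication and selected with spectinomycin. Resistance comes from the aadA streptomycin/spectinomycin resistance gene, which lies downstream of an annotated bla (AmpR) promoter. Short fragments annotated next to it as an integrase and a gentamicin acetyltransferase are probably leftovers of the integron-type cassette from which aadA was taken, and the brief lacI fragment likewise appears to be a backbone remnant with no functional role.

The payload is a synthetic version of the Cestrum Yellow Leaf Curling Virus (CmYLCV) promoter, an RNA polymerase II promoter of plant viral origin. The automated feature table does not annotate this promoter. It covers only backbone elements, so the insert's exact position and boundaries, and the flanking cloning sites and overhangs, cannot be read from the record. In modular cloning systems, Level 0 modules hold single standardised parts that are excised with Type IIS restriction enzymes and joined in a defined order with coding sequences and terminators to form Level 1 transcription units. Within this toolkit, pFH42 would supply a Pol II promoter for such assemblies. The record does not say which downstream parts, such as nuclease or guide RNA components, it is meant to drive.
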