Features (pLannotate 1.2.2; 6 found; start..end, strand, type, name):
    110..214     +  promoter       AmpR promoter: bla
    205..285     -  CDS            int (fragment): INT2_ECOLX - Protein inferred from homology: Swiss-Prot protein existence level 3. Putative integrase believed to be involved in the insertion of antibiotic resistance genes into plasmids and transposons. From Escherichia coli.
    373..429     +  CDS            GmR (fragment): gentamycin acetyltransferase; aacC1; confers resistance to gentamycin
    436..1224    +  CDS            aadA: S3AD_ECOLX - Experimental evidence at protein level: Swiss-Prot protein existence level 1. Mediates bacterial resistance to the antibiotics streptomycin and spectinomycin. From Escherichia coli.
   1398..1986    +  rep_origin     ori: high-copy-number ColE1/pMB1/pBR322/pUC origin of replication
   2169..2218    +  CDS            lacI (fragment): lac repressor; lacI; The lac repressor binds to the lac operator to inhibit transcription in E. coli. This inhibition can be relieved by adding lactose or isopropyl-β-D-thiogalactopyranoside (IPTG).
>Addgene plasmid #125881 | pFH42 | addgene full sequence | sequence record 252784 | Addgene NGS Result
GTGGCTCTTCAGTGGACGAAAGGGCCTCGTGATACGCCTATTTTTATAGGTTAATGTCATGATAATAATG
GTTTCTTAGACGTCAGGTGGCACTTTTCGGGGAAATGTGCGCGGAACCCCTATTTGTTTATTTTTCTAAA
TACATTCAAATATGTATCCGCTCATGAGACAATAACCCTGATAAATGCTTCAATAATATTGAAAAAGGAA
GAGTATGCGCTCACGCAACTGGTCCAGAACCTTGACCGAACGCAGCGGTGGTAACGGCGCAGTGGCGGTT
TTCATGGCTTGTTATGACTGTTTTTTTTTGGGGTACAGTCTATGCCTCGGGCATCCAAGCAGCAAGCGCG
TTACGCCGTGGGTCGATGTTTGATGTTATGGAGCAGCAACGATGTTACGCAGCAGGGCAGTCGCCCTAAA
ACAAAGTTAAACATCATGAGGGAAGCGGTGATCGCCGAAGTATCGACTCAACTATCAGAGGTAGTTGGCG
TCATCGAGCGCCATCTCGAACCGACGTTGCTGGCCGTACATTTGTACGGCTCCGCAGTGGATGGCGGCCT
GAAGCCACACAGCGATATTGATTTGCTGGTTACGGTGACCGTAAGGCTTGATGAAACAACGCGGCGAGCT
TTGATCAACGACCTTTTGGAAACTTCGGCTTCCCCTGGAGAGAGCGAGATTCTCCGCGCTGTAGAAGTCA
CCATTGTTGTGCACGACGACATCATTCCGTGGCGTTATCCAGCTAAGCGCGAACTGCAATTTGGAGAATG
GCAGCGCAATGACATTCTTGCAGGTATCTTCGAGCCAGCCACGATCGACATTGATCTGGCTATCTTGCTG
ACAAAAGCAAGAGAACATAGCGTTGCCTTGGTAGGTCCAGCGGCGGAGGAACTCTTTGATCCGGTTCCTG
AACAGGATCTATTTGAGGCGCTAAATGAAACCTTAACGCTATGGAACTCGCCGCCCGACTGGGCTGGCGA
TGAGCGAAATGTAGTGCTTACGTTGTCCCGCATTTGGTACAGCGCAGTAACCGGCAAAATCGCGCCGAAG
GATGTCGCTGCCGACTGGGCAATGGAGCGCCTGCCGGCCCAGTATCAGCCCGTCATACTTGAAGCTAGAC
AGGCTTATCTTGGACAAGAAGAAGATCGCTTGGCCTCGCGCGCAGATCAGTTGGAAGAATTTGTCCATTA
CGTAAAAGGCGAGATCACCAAGGTAGTCGGCAAATAACTGTCAGACCAAGTTTACTCATATATACTTTAG
ATTGATTTAAAACTTCATTTTTAATTTAAAAGGATCTAGGTGAAGATCCTTTTTGATAATCTCATGACCA
AAATCCCTTAACGTGAGTTTTCGTTCCACTGAGCGTCAGACCCCGTAGAAAAGATCAAAGGATCTTCTTG
AGATCCTTTTTTTCTGCGCGTAATCTGCTGCTTGCAAACAAAAAAACCACCGCTACCAGCGGTGGTTTGT
TTGCCGGATCAAGAGCTACCAACTCTTTTTCCGAAGGTAACTGGCTTCAGCAGAGCGCAGATACCAAATA
CTGTTCTTCTAGTGTAGCCGTAGTTAGGCCACCACTTCAAGAACTCTGTAGCACCGCCTACATACCTCGC
TCTGCTAATCCTGTTACCAGTGGCTGCTGCCAGTGGCGATAAGTCGTGTCTTACCGGGTTGGACTCAAGA
CGATAGTTACCGGATAAGGCGCAGCGGTCGGGCTGAACGGGGGGTTCGTGCACACAGCCCAGCTTGGAGC
GAACGACCTACACCGAACTGAGATACCTACAGCGTGAGCTATGAGAAAGCGCCACGCTTCCCGAAGGGAG
AAAGGCGGACAGGTATCCGGTAAGCGGCAGGGTCGGAACAGGAGAGCGCACGAGGGAGCTTCCAGGGGGA
AACGCCTGGTATCTTTATAGTCCTGTCGGGTTTCGCCACCTCTGACTTGAGCGTCGATTTTTGTGATGCT
CGTCAGGGGGGCGGAGCCTATGGAAAAACGCCAGCAACGCGGCCTTTTTACGGTTCCTGGCCTTTTGCTG
GCCTTTTGCTCACATGTTCTTTCCTGCGTTATCCCCTGATTCTGTGGATAACCGTATTACCGCCTTTGAG
TGAGCTGATACCGCTCGCCGCAGCCGAACGACCGAGCGCAGCGAGTCAGTGAGCGAGGAAGCGGAAGAGC
GCCCAATACGCAAACCGCCTCTCCCCGCGCGTTGGCCGATTCATTAATCACTCTGTGGTCTCAGGAGTGG
CAGACATACTGTCCCACAAATGAAGATGGAATCTGTAAAAGAAAACGCGTGAAATAATGCGTCTGACAAA
GGTTAGGTCGGCTGCCTTTAATCAATACCAAAGTGGTCCCTACCACGATGGAAAAACTGTGCAGTCGGTT
TGGCTTTTTCTGACGAACAAATAAGATTCGTGGCCGACAGGTGGGGGTCCACCATGTGAAGGCATCTTCA
GACTCCAATAATGGAGCAATGACGTAAGGGCTTACGAAATAAGTAAGGGTAGTTTGGGAAATGTCCACTC
ACCCGTCAGTCTATAAATACTTAGCCCCTCCCTCATTGTTAAGGGAGCAAAATCTCAGAGAGATAGTCCT
AGAGAGAGAAAGAGAGCAAGTAGCCTAGAAGTAGTCAAGGCGGCGAAGTATTCAGGCACGTGGCCAGGAA
GAAGAAAAGCCAAGACGACGAAAACAGGTAAGAGCTAAGCTTAATGTGAGACCACGAA
